>Addgene plasmid #166810 | pcDNA 3.1 LIC 6A NLRP1-FLAG LL1193EE P1214R | addgene full sequence | sequence record 328325 | Addgene NGS Result
GACGGATCGGGAGATCTCCCGATCCCCTATGGTGCACTCTCAGTACAATCTGCTCTGATGCCGCATAGTT
AAGCCAGTATCTGCTCCCTGCTTGTGTGTTGGAGGTCGCTGAGTAGTGCGCGAGCAAAATTTAAGCTACA
ACAAGGCAAGGCTTGACCGACAATTGCATGAAGAATCTGCTTAGGGTTAGGCGTTTTGCGCTGCTTCGCG
ATGTACGGGCCAGATATACGCGTTGACATTGATTATTGACTAGTTATTAATAGTAATCAATTACGGGGTC
ATTAGTTCATAGCCCATATATGGAGTTCCGCGTTACATAACTTACGGTAAATGGCCCGCCTGGCTGACCG
CCCAACGACCCCCGCCCATTGACGTCAATAATGACGTATGTTCCCATAGTAACGCCAATAGGGACTTTCC
ATTGACGTCAATGGGTGGAGTATTTACGGTAAACTGCCCACTTGGCAGTACATCAAGTGTATCATATGCC
AAGTACGCCCCCTATTGACGTCAATGACGGTAAATGGCCCGCCTGGCATTATGCCCAGTACATGACCTTA
TGGGACTTTCCTACTTGGCAGTACATCTACGTATTAGTCATCGCTATTACCATGGTGATGCGGTTTTGGC
AGTACATCAATGGGCGTGGATAGCGGTTTGACTCACGGGGATTTCCAAGTCTCCACCCCATTGACGTCAA
TGGGAGTTTGTTTTGGCACCAAAATCAACGGGACTTTCCAAAATGTCGTAACAACTCCGCCCCATTGACG
CAAATGGGCGGTAGGCGTGTACGGTGGGAGGTCTATATAAGCAGAGCTCTCTGGCTAACTAGAGAACCCA
CTGCTTACTGGCTTATCGAAATTAATACGACTCACTATAGGGAGACCCAAGCTTGGTACCGAGCTCGGAT
CCCTACTTCCAATCCAATGCCACCATGGCTGGCGGAGCCTGGGGCCGCCTGGCCTGTTACTTGGAGTTCC
TGAAGAAGGAGGAGCTGAAGGAGTTCCAGCTTCTGCTCGCCAATAAAGCGCACTCCAGGAGCTCTTCGGG
TGAGACACCCGCTCAGCCAGAGAAGACGAGTGGCATGGAGGTGGCCTCGTACCTGGTGGCTCAGTATGGG
GAGCAGCGGGCCTGGGACCTAGCCCTCCATACCTGGGAGCAGATGGGGCTGAGGTCACTGTGCGCCCAAG
CCCAGGAAGGGGCAGGCCACTCTCCCTCATTCCCCTACAGCCCAAGTGAACCCCACCTGGGGTCTCCCAG
CCAACCCACCTCCACCGCAGTGCTAATGCCCTGGATCCATGAATTGCCGGCGGGGTGCACCCAGGGCTCA
GAGAGAAGGGTTTTGAGACAGCTGCCTGACACATCTGGACGCCGCTGGAGAGAAATCTCTGCCTCACTCC
TCTACCAAGCTCTTCCAAGCTCCCCAGACCATGAGTCTCCAAGCCAGGAGTCACCCAACGCCCCCACATC
CACAGCAGTGCTGGGGAGCTGGGGATCCCCACCTCAGCCCAGCCTAGCACCCAGAGAGCAGGAGGCTCCT
GGGACCCAATGGCCTCTGGATGAAACGTCAGGAATTTACTACACAGAAATCAGAGAAAGAGAGAGAGAGA
AATCAGAGAAAGGCAGGCCCCCATGGGCAGCGGTGGTAGGAACGCCCCCACAGGCGCACACCAGCCTACA
GCCCCACCACCACCCATGGGAGCCTTCTGTGAGAGAGAGCCTCTGTTCCACATGGCCCTGGAAAAATGAG
GATTTTAACCAAAAATTCACACAGCTGCTACTTCTACAAAGACCTCACCCCAGAAGCCAAGATCCCCTGG
TCAAGAGAAGCTGGCCTGATTATGTGGAGGAGAATCGAGGACATTTAATTGAGATCAGAGACTTATTTGG
CCCAGGCCTGGATACCCAAGAACCTCGCATAGTCATACTGCAGGGGGCTGCTGGAATTGGGAAGTCAACA
CTGGCCAGGCAGGTGAAGGAAGCCTGGGGGAGAGGCCAGCTGTATGGGGACCGCTTCCAGCATGTCTTCT
ACTTCAGCTGCAGAGAGCTGGCCCAGTCCAAGGTGGTGAGTCTCGCTGAGCTCATCGGAAAAGATGGGAC
AGCCACTCCGGCTCCCATTAGACAGATCCTGTCTAGGCCAGAGCGGCTGCTCTTCATCCTCGATGGTGTA
GATGAGCCAGGATGGGTCTTGCAGGAGCCGAGTTCTGAGCTCTGTCTGCACTGGAGCCAGCCACAGCCGG
CGGATGCACTGCTGGGCAGTTTGCTGGGGAAAACTATACTTCCCGAGGCATCCTTCCTGATCACGGCTCG
GACCACAGCTCTGCAGAACCTCATTCCTTCTTTGGAGCAGGCACGTTGGGTAGAGGTCCTGGGGTTCTCT
GAGTCCAGCAGGAAGGAATATTTCTACAGATATTTCACAGATGAAAGGCAAGCAATTAGAGCCTTTAGGT
TGGTCAAATCAAACAAAGAGCTCTGGGCCCTGTGTCTTGTGCCCTGGGTGTCCTGGCTGGCCTGCACTTG
CCTGATGCAGCAGATGAAGCGGAAGGAAAAACTCACACTGACTTCCAAGACCACCACAACCCTCTGTCTA
CATTACCTTGCCCAGGCTCTCCAAGCTCAGCCATTGGGACCCCAGCTCAGAGACCTCTGCTCTCTGGCTG
CTGAGGGCATCTGGCAAAAAAAGACCCTTTTCAGTCCAGATGACCTCAGGAAGCATGGGTTAGATGGGGC
CATCATCTCCACCTTCTTGAAGATGGGTATTCTTCAAGAGCACCCCATCCCTCTGAGCTACAGCTTCATT
CACCTCTGTTTCCAAGAGTTCTTTGCAGCAATGTCCTATGTCTTGGAGGATGAGAAGGGGAGAGGTAAAC
ATTCTAATTGCATCATAGATTTGGAAAAGACGCTAGAAGCATATGGAATACATGGCCTGTTTGGGGCATC
AACCACACGTTTCCTATTGGGCCTGTTAAGTGATGAGGGGGAGAGAGAGATGGAGAACATCTTTCACTGC
CGGCTGTCTCAGGGGAGGAACCTGATGCAGTGGGTCCCGTCCCTGCAGCTGCTGCTGCAGCCACACTCTC
TGGAGTCCCTCCACTGCTTGTACGAGACTCGGAACAAAACGTTCCTGACACAAGTGATGGCCCATTTCGA
AGAAATGGGCATGTGTGTAGAAACAGACATGGAGCTCTTAGTGTGCACTTTCTGCATTAAATTCAGCCGC
AACGTGAAGAAGCTTCAGCTGATTGAGGGCAGGCAGCACAGATCAACATGGAGCCCCACCATGGTAGTCC
TGTTCAGGTGGGTCCCAGTCACAGATGCCTATTGGCAGATTCTCTTCTCCGTCCTCAAGGTCACCAGAAA
CCTGAAGGAGCTGGACCTAAGTGGAAACTCGCTGAGCCACTCTGCAGTGAAGAGTCTTTGTAAGACCCTG
AGACGCCCTCGCTGCCTCCTGGAGACCCTGCGGTTGGCTGGCTGTGGCCTCACAGCTGAGGACTGCAAGG
ACCTTGCCTTTGGGCTGAGAGCCAACCAGACCCTGACCGAGCTGGACCTGAGCTTCAATGTGCTCACGGA
TGCTGGAGCCAAACACCTTTGCCAGAGACTGAGACAGCCGAGCTGCAAGCTACAGCGACTGCAGCTGGTC
AGCTGTGGCCTCACGTCTGACTGCTGCCAGGACCTGGCCTCTGTGCTTAGTGCCAGCCCCAGCCTGAAGG
AGCTAGACCTGCAGCAGAACAACCTGGATGACGTTGGCGTGCGACTGCTCTGTGAGGGGCTCAGGCATCC
TGCCTGCAAACTCATACGCCTGGGGCTGGACCAGACAACTCTGAGTGATGAGATGAGGCAGGAACTGAGG
GCCCTGGAGCAGGAGAAACCTCAGCTGCTCATCTTCAGCAGACGGAAACCAAGTGTGATGACCCCTACTG
AGGGCCTGGATACGGGAGAGATGAGTAATAGCACATCCTCACTCAAGCGGCAGAGACTCGGATCAGAGAG
GGCGGCTTCCCATGTTGCTCAGGCTAATCTCAAACTCCTGGACGTGAGCAAGATCTTCCCAATTGCTGAG
ATTGCAGAGGAAAGCTCCCCAGAGGTAGTACCGGTGGAACTCTTGTGCGTGCCTTCTCCTGCCTCTCAAG
GGGACCTGCATACGAAGCCTTTGGGGACTGACGATGACTTCTGGGGCCCCACGGGGCCTGTGGCTACTGA
GGTAGTTGACAAAGAAAAGAACTTGTACCGAGTTCACTTCCCTGTAGCTGGCTCCTACCGCTGGCCCAAC
ACGGGTCTCTGCTTTGTGATGAGAGAAGCGGTGACCGTTGAGATTGAATTCTGTGTGTGGGACCAGTTCC
TGGGTGAGATCAACCCACAGCACAGCTGGATGGTGGCAGGGCCTCTGCTGGACATCAAGGCTGAGCCTGG
AGCTGTGGAAGCTGTGCACCTCCCTCACTTTGTGGCTCTCCAAGGGGGCCATGTGGACACATCCCTGTTC
CAAATGGCCCACTTTAAAGAGGAGGGGATGGAAGAGGAGAAGCCAGCCAGGGTGGAGCTGCATCACATAG
TTCTGGAAAACCCCAGCTTCTCCCGCTTGGGAGTCCTCCTGAAAATGATCCATAATGCCCTGCGCTTCAT
TCCCGTCACCTCTGTGGTGTTGCTTTACCACCGCGTCCATCCTGAGGAAGTCACCTTCCACCTCTACCTG
ATCCCAAGTGACTGCTCCATTCGGAAGGCCATAGATGATCTAGAAATGAAATTCCAGTTTGTGCGAATCC
ACAAGCCACCCCCGCTGACCCCACTTTATATGGGCTGTCGTTACACTGTGTCTGGGTCTGGTTCAGGGAT
GCTGGAAATACTCCCCAAGGAACTGGAGCTCTGCTATCGAAGCCCTGGAGAAGACCAGCTGTTCTCGGAG
TTCTACGTTGGCCACTTGGGATCAGGGATCAGGCTGCAAGTGAAAGACAAGAAAGATGAGACTCTGGTGT
GGGAGGCCTTGGTGAAACCAGGAGATCTCATGCCTGCAACTACTCTGATCCCTCCAGCCCGCATAGCCGT
ACCTTCACCTCTGGATGCCCCGCAGTTGCTGCACTTTGTGGACCAGTATCGAGAGCAGCTGATAGCCCGA
GTGACATCGGTGGAGGTTGTCTTGGACAAACTGCATGGACAGGTGCTGAGCCAGGAGCAGTACGAGAGGG
TGCTGGCTGAGAACACGAGGCCCAGCCAGATGCGGAAGCTGTTCAGCTTGAGCCAGTCCTGGGACCGGAA
GTGCAAAGATGGACTCTACCAAGCCCTGAAGGAGACCCATCCTCACCTCATTATGGAACTCTGGGAGAAG
GGCAGCAAAAAGGGACTCCTGCCACTCAGCAGCGACTACAAAGACGATGACGACAAGTAATAACATTGGA
AGTGGATAATCTAGAGGGCCCTATTCTATAGTGTCACCTAAATGCTAGAGCTCGCTGATCAGCCTCGACT
GTGCCTTCTAGTTGCCAGCCATCTGTTGTTTGCCCCTCCCCCGTGCCTTCCTTGACCCTGGAAGGTGCCA
CTCCCACTGTCCTTTCCTAATAAAATGAGGAAATTGCATCGCATTGTCTGAGTAGGTGTCATTCTATTCT
GGGGGGTGGGGTGGGGCAGGACAGCAAGGGGGAGGATTGGGAAGACAATAGCAGGCATGCTGGGGATGCG
GTGGGCTCTATGGCTTCTGAGGCGGAAAGAACCAGCTGGGGCTCTAGGGGGTATCCCC
[124 nt withheld, positions 5729-5852]
C
[91 nt withheld, positions 5854-5944]
A
[49 nt withheld, positions 5946-5994]
CCTTTGACGTTGGAGTCCACGTTCTTT
[37 nt withheld, positions 6022-6058]
ACCCTATCTCGGTCTATTCTTTTGATTTATAAGGGATTTTGCCGATTTCGGCCTATTGGTTAAAAAATGA
GCTGATTTAACAAAAATTTAACGCGAATTAATTCTGTGGAATGTGTGTCAGTTAGGGTGTGGAAAGTCCC
CAGGCTCCCCAGCAGGCAGAAGTATGCAAAGCATGCATCTCAATTAGTCAGCAACCAGGTGTGGAAAGTC
CCCAGGCTCCCCAGCAGGCAGAAGTATGCAAAGCATGCATCTCAATTAGTCAGCAACCATAGTCCCGCCC
CTAACTCCGCCCATCCCGCCCCTAACTCCGCCCAGTTCCGCCCATTCTCCGCCCCATGGCTGACTAATTT
TTTTTATTTATGCAGAGGCCGAGGCCGCCTCTGCCTCTGAGCTATTCCAGAAGTAGTGAGGAGGCTTTTT
TGGAGGCCTAGGCTTTTGCAAAAAGCTCCCGGGAGCTTGTATATCCATTTTCGGATCTGATCAAGAGACA
GGATGAGGATCGTTTCGCATGATTGAACAAGATGGATTGCACGCAGGTTCTCCGGCCGCTTGGGTGGAGA
GGCTATTCGGCTATGACTGGGCACAACAGACAATCGGCTGCTCTGATGCCGCCGTGTTCCGGCTGTCAGC
GCAGGGGCGCCCGGTTCTTTTTGTCAAGACCGACCTGTCCGGTGCCCTGAATGAACTGCAGGACGAGGCA
GCGCGGCTATCGTGGCTGGCCACGACGGGCGTTCCTTGCGCAGCTGTGCTCGACGTTGTCACTGAAGCGG
GAAGGGACTGGCTGCTATTGGGCGAAGTGCCGGGGCAGGATCTCCTGTCATCTCACCTTGCTCCTGCCGA
GAAAGTATCCATCATGGCTGATGCAATGCGGCGGCTGCATACGCTTGATCCGGCTACCTGCCCATTCGAC
CACCAAGCGAAACATCGCATCGAGCGAGCACGTACTCGGATGGAAGCCGGTCTTGTCGATCAGGATGATC
TGGACGAAGAGCATCAGGGGCTCGCGCCAGCCGAACTGTTCGCCAGGCTCAAGGCGCGCATGCCCGACGG
CGAGGATCTCGTCGTGACCCATGGCGATGCCTGCTTGCCGAATATCATGGTGGAAAATGGCCGCTTTTCT
GGATTCATCGACTGTGGCCGGCTGGGTGTGGCGGACCGCTATCAGGACATAGCGTTGGCTACCCGTGATA
TTGCTGAAGAGCTTGGCGGCGAATGGGCTGACCGCTTCCTCGTGCTTTACGGTATCGCCGCTCCCGATTC
GCAGCGCATCGCCTTCTATCGCCTTCTTGACGAGTTCTTCTGAGCGGGACTCTGGGGTTCGAAATGACCG
ACCAAGCGACGCCCAACCTGCCATCACGAGATTTCGATTCCACCGCCGCCTTCTATGAAAGGTTGGGCTT
CGGAATCGTTTTCCGGGACGCCGGCTGGATGATCCTCCAGCGCGGGGATCTCATGCTGGAGTTCTTCGCC
CACCCCAACTTGTTTATTGCAGCTTATAATGGTTACAAATAAAGCAATAGCATCACAAATTTCACAAATA
AAGCATTTTTTTCACTGCATTCTAGTTGTGGTTTGTCCAAACTCATCAATGTATCTTATCATGTCTGTAT
ACCGTCGACCTCTAGCTAGAGCTTGGCGTAATCATGGTCATAGCTGTTTCCTGTGTGAAATTGTTATCCG
CTCACAATTCCACACAACATACGAGCCGGAAGCATAAAGTGTAAAGCCTGGGGTGCCTAATGAGTGAGCT
AACTCACATTAATTGCGTTGCGCTCACTGCCCGCTTTCCAGTCGGGAAACCTGTCGTGCCAGCTGCATTA
ATGAATCGGCCAACGCGCGGGGAGAGGCGGTTTGCGTATTGGGCGCTCTTCCGCTTCCTCGCTCACTGAC
TCGCTGCGCTCGGTCGTTCGGCTGCGGCGAGCGGTATCAGCTCACTCAAAGGCGGTAATACGGTTATCCA
CAGAATCAGGGGATAACGCAGGAAAGAACATGTGAGCAAAAGGCCAGCAAAAGGCCAGGAACCGTAAAAA
GGCCGCGTTGCTGGCGTTTTTCCATAGGCTCCGCCCCCCTGACGAGCATCACAAAAATCGACGCTCAAGT
CAGAGGTGGCGAAACCCGACAGGACTATAAAGATACCAGGCGTTTCCCCCTGGAAGCTCCCTCGTGCGCT
CTCCTGTTCCGACCCTGCCGCTTACCGGATACCTGTCCGCCTTTCTCCCTTCGGGAAGCGTGGCGCTTTC
TCATAGCTCACGCTGTAGGTATCTCAGTTCGGTGTAGGTCGTTCGCTCCAAGCTGGGCTGTGTGCACGAA
CCCCCCGTTCAGCCCGACCGCTGCGCCTTATCCGGTAACTATCGTCTTGAGTCCAACCCGGTAAGACACG
ACTTATCGCCACTGGCAGCAGCCACTGGTAACAGGATTAGCAGAGCGAGGTATGTAGGCGGTGCTACAGA
GTTCTTGAAGTGGTGGCCTAACTACGGCTACACTAGAAGAACAGTATTTGGTATCTGCGCTCTGCTGAAG
CCAGTTACCTTCGGAAAAAGAGTTGGTAGCTCTTGATCCGGCAAACAAACCACCGCTGGTAGCGGTGGTT
TTTTTGTTTGCAAGCAGCAGATTACGCGCAGAAAAAAAGGATCTCAAGAAGATCCTTTGATCTTTTCTAC
GGGGTCTGACGCTCAGTGGAACGAAAACTCACGTTAAGGGATTTTGGTCATGAGATTATCAAAAAGGATC
TTCACCTAGATCCTTTTAAATTAAAAATGAAGTTTTAAATCAATCTAAAGTATATATGAGTAAACTTGGT
CTGACAGTTACCAATGCTTAATCAGTGAGGCACCTATCTCAGCGATCTGTCTATTTCGTTCATCCATAGT
TGCCTGACTCCCCGTCGTGTAGATAACTACGATACGGGAGGGCTTACCATCTGGCCCCAGTGCTGCAATG
ATACCGCGAGACCCACGCTCACCGGCTCCAGATTTATCAGCAATAAACCAGCCAGCCGGAAGGGCCGAGC
GCAGAAGTGGTCCTGCAACTTTATCCGCCTCCATCCAGTCTATTAATTGTTGCCGGGAAGCTAGAGTAAG
TAGTTCGCCAGTTAATAGTTTGCGCAACGTTGTTGCCATTGCTACAGGCATCGTGGTGTCACGCTCGTCG
TTTGGTATGGCTTCATTCAGCTCCGGTTCCCAACGATCAAGGCGAGTTACATGATCCCCCATGTTGTGCA
AAAAAGCGGTTAGCTCCTTCGGTCCTCCGATCGTTGTCAGAAGTAAGTTGGCCGCAGTGTTATCACTCAT
GGTTATGGCAGCACTGCATAATTCTCTTACTGTCATGCCATCCGTAAGATGCTTTTCTGTGACTGGTGAG
TACTCAACCAAGTCATTCTGAGAATAGTGTATGCGGCGACCGAGTTGCTCTTGCCCGGCGTCAATACGGG
ATAATACCGCGCCACATAGCAGAACTTTAAAAGTGCTCATCATTGGAAAACGTTCTTCGGGGCGAAAACT
CTCAAGGATCTTACCGCTGTTGAGATCCAGTTCGATGTAACCCACTCGTGCACCCAACTGATCTTCAGCA
TCTTTTACTTTCACCAGCGTTTCTGGGTGAGCAAAAACAGGAAGGCAAAATGCCGCAAAAAAGGGAATAA
GGGCGACACGGAAATGTTGAATACTCATACTCTTCCTTTTTCATTATTATTGAAGCATTTATCAGGGTTA
TTGTCTCATGAGCGGATACATATTTGAATGTATTTAGAAAAATAAACAAATAGGGGTTCCGCGCACATTT
CCCCGAAAAGTGCCACCTGACGTC
Features (pLannotate 1.2.2; 21 found; start..end, strand, type, name):
     28..80      -  misc_feature   bom (fragment): basis of mobility region from pBR322
    235..614     +  enhancer       CMV enhancer: human cytomegalovirus immediate early enhancer
    615..818     +  promoter       CMV promoter: human cytomegalovirus (CMV) immediate early promoter
    814..847     +  LTR            5' LTR (truncated) (fragment): truncated 5' long terminal repeat (LTR) from HIV-1
    863..881     +  promoter       T7 promoter: promoter for bacteriophage T7 RNA polymerase
    935..5353    +  CDS            NLRP1: NLRP1_HUMAN - Also known as CARD7, DEFCAP From Homo sapiens (Human).
   5415..5433    -  promoter       SP6 promoter: promoter for bacteriophage SP6 RNA polymerase
   5459..5683    +  polyA_signal   bGH poly(A) signal: bovine growth hormone polyadenylation signal
   5687..5708    +  promoter       SV40 promoter (fragment): SV40 enhancer and early promoter
   5729..6157    +  rep_origin     f1 ori (sequence partly withheld): f1 bacteriophage origin of replication; arrow indicates direction of (+) strand synthesis
   6171..6500    +  promoter       SV40 promoter: SV40 enhancer and early promoter
   6567..7358    +  CDS            neo: KKA2_KLEPN - Also known as kan, nptII. Experimental evidence at protein level: Swiss-Prot protein existence level 1. Resistance to kanamycin, neomycin, paromomycin, ribostamycin, butirosin and gentamicin B. From Klebsiella pneumoniae.
   7382..7540    +  CDS            ble (fragment): BLE_KLEPN - Experimental evidence at protein level: Swiss-Prot protein existence level 1. Binding protein with a strong affinity to the bleomycin family of antibiotics. Binds to CL990; an antimitotic-antibiotic compound. From Klebsiella pneumoniae.
   7535..7656    +  polyA_signal   SV40 poly(A) signal: SV40 polyadenylation signal
   7729..7745    -  protein_bind   lac operator: The lac repressor binds to the lac operator to inhibit transcription in E. coli. This inhibition can be relieved by adding lactose or isopropyl-β-D-thiogalactopyranoside (IPTG). lac repressor encoded by lacI
   7753..7783    -  promoter       lac promoter: promoter for the E. coli lac operon
   7798..7819    -  protein_bind   CAP binding site: CAP binding activates transcription in the presence of cAMP. E. coli catabolite activator protein
   7832..7924    -  CDS            lacI (fragment): lac repressor; lacI; The lac repressor binds to the lac operator to inhibit transcription in E. coli. This inhibition can be relieved by adding lactose or isopropyl-β-D-thiogalactopyranoside (IPTG).
   8107..8695    -  rep_origin     ori: high-copy-number ColE1/pMB1/pBR322/pUC origin of replication
   8866..9726    -  CDS            AmpR: β-lactamase; bla; confers resistance to ampicillin, carbenicillin, and related antibiotics
   9727..9831    -  promoter       AmpR promoter: bla
