[The description below was written by a language model from this plasmid's Addgene catalogue record and pLannotate feature annotations shown in this document.]
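Description:
pcDNA 3.1 LIC 6A NLRP1-FLAG LL1193EE P1214R is a 9,862 bp mammalian expression plasmid built on the pcDNA3.1 LIC 6A backbone, into which human NLRP1 was inserted by ligation-independent cloning. It is maintained in E. coli as a high-copy plasmid through a ColE1/pUC-type origin and selected with ampicillin via the β-lactamase gene and its own promoter. An f1 origin is also present, along with lac promoter/operator remnants and a small bom fragment carried over from the backbone. For selection in mammalian cells, an SV40 enhancer/early promoter drives a neomycin phosphotransferase gene terminated by an SV40 polyadenylation signal. The short ble and HIV-1 LTR fragments called by the annotation software appear to be partial matches rather than functional elements.

The payload is the NLRP1 open reading frame, about 4.4 kb, expressed from the CMV immediate-early enhancer and promoter and terminated by the bovine growth hormone poly(A) signal. A T7 promoter lies upstream of the coding sequence and an inverted SP6 promoter lies downstream. According to the catalogue entry, the protein carries a C-terminal FLAG tag for detection or immunoprecipitation, although the tag is not annotated separately in the feature table.

The insert carries the LL1193EE and P1214R substitutions, which the depositor states abolish association of NLRP1 with DPP9. This makes the construct useful as a binding-deficient comparator in studies of how DPP9 restrains NLRP1 inflammasome activation. The depositor also notes an additional H763N change in NLRP1 that is not known to affect function.
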