Addgene plasmid #166810: pcDNA 3.1 LIC 6A NLRP1-FLAG LL1193EE P1214R
Purpose: Mammalian cell expression vector for FLAG-tagged NLRP1. LL1193EE and P1214R mutations abolish DPP9 association.
Depositing lab: Hao Wu. Depositing organization: Boston Children's Hospital. Publication: DPP9 sequesters the C terminus of NLRP1 to repress inflammasome activation. Hollingsworth LR, Sharif H, Griswold AR, Fontana P, Mintseris J, Dagbay KB, Paulo JA, Gygi SP, Bachovchin DA, Wu H. Nature. 2021 Mar 17. pii: 10.1038/s41586-021-03350-4. doi: 10.1038/s41586-021-03350-4. PubMed 33731932.
Backbone
  Vector backbone: pcDNA3.1 LIC 6A
  Vector type: Mammalian Expression
Growth in bacteria
  Bacterial resistance: Ampicillin, 100 μg/mL
  Growth temperature: 37°C
  Growth strain: DH5alpha
  Copy number: High Copy
Gene/Insert
  Gene/Insert name: NLRP1
  Species: H. sapiens (human)
  Mutation: LL1193EE, P1214R
  Entrez Gene: NLRP1 (a.k.a. AIADK, CARD7, CIDED, CLR17.1, DEFCAP, DEFCAP-L/S, JRRP, MSPC, NAC, NALP1, PP1044, SLEV1, VAMAS1)
  Promoter: CMV
  Tag / fusion protein: FLAG (C terminal on insert)
  Cloning method: Ligation Independent Cloning
  Sequencing primers: 5′ CMV F; 3′ BGHR
Terms and licenses: Academic/Nonprofit Terms; Industry Terms: Not Available to Industry
Depositor comments: Mammalian cell expression vector for FLAG-tagged NLRP1. LL1193EE and P1214R mutations abolish DPP9 association. Please note: Plasmid contains a H763N mutation in NLRP1. This mutation is not known to affect plasmid function.
How to cite: pcDNA 3.1 LIC 6A NLRP1-FLAG LL1193EE P1214R was a gift from Hao Wu (Addgene plasmid # 166810 ; http://n2t.net/addgene:166810 ; RRID:Addgene_166810)
