>Addgene plasmid #166810 | pcDNA 3.1 LIC 6A NLRP1-FLAG LL1193EE P1214R | depositor partial sequence | sequence record 323808 | Insert sequence
ATGGCTGGCGGAGCCTGGGGCCGCCTGGCCTGTTACTTGGAGTTCCTGAAGAAGGAGGAGCTGAAGGAGT
TCCAGCTTCTGCTCGCCAATAAAGCGCACTCCAGGAGCTCTTCGGGTGAGACACCCGCTCAGCCAGAGAA
GACGAGTGGCATGGAGGTGGCCTCGTACCTGGTGGCTCAGTATGGGGAGCAGCGGGCCTGGGACCTAGCC
CTCCATACCTGGGAGCAGATGGGGCTGAGGTCACTGTGCGCCCAAGCCCAGGAAGGGGCAGGCCACTCTC
CCTCATTCCCCTACAGCCCAAGTGAACCCCACCTGGGGTCTCCCAGCCAACCCACCTCCACCGCAGTGCT
AATGCCCTGGATCCATGAATTGCCGGCGGGGTGCACCCAGGGCTCAGAGAGAAGGGTTTTGAGACAGCTG
CCTGACACATCTGGACGCCGCTGGAGAGAAATCTCTGCCTCACTCCTCTACCAAGCTCTTCCAAGCTCCC
CAGACCATGAGTCTCCAAGCCAGGAGTCACCCAACGCCCCCACATCCACAGCAGTGCTGGGGAGCTGGGG
ATCCCCACCTCAGCCCAGCCTAGCACCCAGAGAGCAGGAGGCTCCTGGGACCCAATGGCCTCTGGATGAA
ACGTCAGGAATTTACTACACAGAAATCAGAGAAAGAGAGAGAGAGAAATCAGAGAAAGGCAGGCCCCCAT
GGGCAGCGGTGGTAGGAACGCCCCCACAGGCGCACACCAGCCTACAGCCCCACCACCACCCATGGGAGCC
TTCTGTGAGAGAGAGCCTCTGTTCCACATGGCCCTGGAAAAATGAGGATTTTAACCAAAAATTCACACAG
CTGCTACTTCTACAAAGACCTCACCCCAGAAGCCAAGATCCCCTGGTCAAGAGAAGCTGGCCTGATTATG
TGGAGGAGAATCGAGGACATTTAATTGAGATCAGAGACTTATTTGGCCCAGGCCTGGATACCCAAGAACC
TCGCATAGTCATACTGCAGGGGGCTGCTGGAATTGGGAAGTCAACACTGGCCAGGCAGGTGAAGGAAGCC
TGGGGGAGAGGCCAGCTGTATGGGGACCGCTTCCAGCATGTCTTCTACTTCAGCTGCAGAGAGCTGGCCC
AGTCCAAGGTGGTGAGTCTCGCTGAGCTCATCGGAAAAGATGGGACAGCCACTCCGGCTCCCATTAGACA
GATCCTGTCTAGGCCAGAGCGGCTGCTCTTCATCCTCGATGGTGTAGATGAGCCAGGATGGGTCTTGCAG
GAGCCGAGTTCTGAGCTCTGTCTGCACTGGAGCCAGCCACAGCCGGCGGATGCACTGCTGGGCAGTTTGC
TGGGGAAAACTATACTTCCCGAGGCATCCTTCCTGATCACGGCTCGGACCACAGCTCTGCAGAACCTCAT
TCCTTCTTTGGAGCAGGCACGTTGGGTAGAGGTCCTGGGGTTCTCTGAGTCCAGCAGGAAGGAATATTTC
TACAGATATTTCACAGATGAAAGGCAAGCAATTAGAGCCTTTAGGTTGGTCAAATCAAACAAAGAGCTCT
GGGCCCTGTGTCTTGTGCCCTGGGTGTCCTGGCTGGCCTGCACTTGCCTGATGCAGCAGATGAAGCGGAA
GGAAAAACTCACACTGACTTCCAAGACCACCACAACCCTCTGTCTACATTACCTTGCCCAGGCTCTCCAA
GCTCAGCCATTGGGACCCCAGCTCAGAGACCTCTGCTCTCTGGCTGCTGAGGGCATCTGGCAAAAAAAGA
CCCTTTTCAGTCCAGATGACCTCAGGAAGCATGGGTTAGATGGGGCCATCATCTCCACCTTCTTGAAGAT
GGGTATTCTTCAAGAGCACCCCATCCCTCTGAGCTACAGCTTCATTCACCTCTGTTTCCAAGAGTTCTTT
GCAGCAATGTCCTATGTCTTGGAGGATGAGAAGGGGAGAGGTAAACATTCTAATTGCATCATAGATTTGG
AAAAGACGCTAGAAGCATATGGAATACATGGCCTGTTTGGGGCATCAACCACACGTTTCCTATTGGGCCT
GTTAAGTGATGAGGGGGAGAGAGAGATGGAGAACATCTTTCACTGCCGGCTGTCTCAGGGGAGGAACCTG
ATGCAGTGGGTCCCGTCCCTGCAGCTGCTGCTGCAGCCACACTCTCTGGAGTCCCTCCACTGCTTGTACG
AGACTCGGAACAAAACGTTCCTGACACAAGTGATGGCCCATTTCGAAGAAATGGGCATGTGTGTAGAAAC
AGACATGGAGCTCTTAGTGTGCACTTTCTGCATTAAATTCAGCCGCCACGTGAAGAAGCTTCAGCTGATT
GAGGGCAGGCAGCACAGATCAACATGGAGCCCCACCATGGTAGTCCTGTTCAGGTGGGTCCCAGTCACAG
ATGCCTATTGGCAGATTCTCTTCTCCGTCCTCAAGGTCACCAGAAACCTGAAGGAGCTGGACCTAAGTGG
AAACTCGCTGAGCCACTCTGCAGTGAAGAGTCTTTGTAAGACCCTGAGACGCCCTCGCTGCCTCCTGGAG
ACCCTGCGGTTGGCTGGCTGTGGCCTCACAGCTGAGGACTGCAAGGACCTTGCCTTTGGGCTGAGAGCCA
ACCAGACCCTGACCGAGCTGGACCTGAGCTTCAATGTGCTCACGGATGCTGGAGCCAAACACCTTTGCCA
GAGACTGAGACAGCCGAGCTGCAAGCTACAGCGACTGCAGCTGGTCAGCTGTGGCCTCACGTCTGACTGC
TGCCAGGACCTGGCCTCTGTGCTTAGTGCCAGCCCCAGCCTGAAGGAGCTAGACCTGCAGCAGAACAACC
TGGATGACGTTGGCGTGCGACTGCTCTGTGAGGGGCTCAGGCATCCTGCCTGCAAACTCATACGCCTGGG
GCTGGACCAGACAACTCTGAGTGATGAGATGAGGCAGGAACTGAGGGCCCTGGAGCAGGAGAAACCTCAG
CTGCTCATCTTCAGCAGACGGAAACCAAGTGTGATGACCCCTACTGAGGGCCTGGATACGGGAGAGATGA
GTAATAGCACATCCTCACTCAAGCGGCAGAGACTCGGATCAGAGAGGGCGGCTTCCCATGTTGCTCAGGC
TAATCTCAAACTCCTGGACGTGAGCAAGATCTTCCCAATTGCTGAGATTGCAGAGGAAAGCTCCCCAGAG
GTAGTACCGGTGGAACTCTTGTGCGTGCCTTCTCCTGCCTCTCAAGGGGACCTGCATACGAAGCCTTTGG
GGACTGACGATGACTTCTGGGGCCCCACGGGGCCTGTGGCTACTGAGGTAGTTGACAAAGAAAAGAACTT
GTACCGAGTTCACTTCCCTGTAGCTGGCTCCTACCGCTGGCCCAACACGGGTCTCTGCTTTGTGATGAGA
GAAGCGGTGACCGTTGAGATTGAATTCTGTGTGTGGGACCAGTTCCTGGGTGAGATCAACCCACAGCACA
GCTGGATGGTGGCAGGGCCTCTGCTGGACATCAAGGCTGAGCCTGGAGCTGTGGAAGCTGTGCACCTCCC
TCACTTTGTGGCTCTCCAAGGGGGCCATGTGGACACATCCCTGTTCCAAATGGCCCACTTTAAAGAGGAG
GGGATGGAAGAGGAGAAGCCAGCCAGGGTGGAGCTGCATCACATAGTTCTGGAAAACCCCAGCTTCTCCC
GCTTGGGAGTCCTCCTGAAAATGATCCATAATGCCCTGCGCTTCATTCCCGTCACCTCTGTGGTGTTGCT
TTACCACCGCGTCCATCCTGAGGAAGTCACCTTCCACCTCTACCTGATCCCAAGTGACTGCTCCATTCGG
AAGGCCATAGATGATCTAGAAATGAAATTCCAGTTTGTGCGAATCCACAAGCCACCCCCGCTGACCCCAC
TTTATATGGGCTGTCGTTACACTGTGTCTGGGTCTGGTTCAGGGATGCTGGAAATACTCCCCAAGGAACT
GGAGCTCTGCTATCGAAGCCCTGGAGAAGACCAGCTGTTCTCGGAGTTCTACGTTGGCCACTTGGGATCA
GGGATCAGGCTGCAAGTGAAAGACAAGAAAGATGAGACTCTGGTGTGGGAGGCCTTGGTGAAACCAGGAG
ATCTCATGCCTGCAACTACTCTGATCCCTCCAGCCCGCATAGCCGTACCTTCACCTCTGGATGCCCCGCA
GTTGCTGCACTTTGTGGACCAGTATCGAGAGCAGCTGATAGCCCGAGTGACATCGGTGGAGGTTGTCTTG
GACAAACTGCATGGACAGGTGCTGAGCCAGGAGCAGTACGAGAGGGTGCTGGCTGAGAACACGAGGCCCA
GCCAGATGCGGAAGCTGTTCAGCTTGAGCCAGTCCTGGGACCGGAAGTGCAAAGATGGACTCTACCAAGC
CCTGAAGGAGACCCATCCTCACCTCATTATGGAACTCTGGGAGAAGGGCAGCAAAAAGGGACTCCTGCCA
CTCAGCAGCGACCCAGCTTTCTTGTACAAAGTGGTTGATATCGACTACAAGGACGATGACGACAAGTAG
